Addgene plasmid #179093: pRDA_449
Purpose: nuclease Cas expression
Depositing lab: John Doench & David Root. Depositing organization: Broad Institute. Publication: Benchmarking of SpCas9 variants enables deeper base editor screens of BRCA1 and BCL2. Sangree AK, Griffith AL, Szegletes ZM, Roy P, DeWeirdt PC, Hegde M, McGee AV, Hanna RE, Doench JG. Nat Commun. 2022 Mar 14;13(1):1318. doi: 10.1038/s41467-022-28884-7. PubMed 35288574.
Backbone
  Vector backbone: pRDA_085
  Vector type: Lentiviral, CRISPR
Growth in bacteria
  Bacterial resistance: Ampicillin, 100 μg/mL
  Growth temperature: 30°C
  Growth strain: NEB Stable
  Copy number: High Copy
Gene/Insert
  Gene/Insert name: SpG
  Species: Synthetic
  Cloning method: Restriction Enzyme; 5′ cloning site Unknown (unknown if destroyed); 3′ cloning site Unknown (unknown if destroyed)
Terms and licenses: Academic/Nonprofit Terms; Industry Terms: Not Available to Industry
How to cite: pRDA_449 was a gift from John Doench & David Root (Addgene plasmid # 179093 ; http://n2t.net/addgene:179093 ; RRID:Addgene_179093)
