[The description below was written by a language model from this plasmid's Addgene catalogue record and pLannotate feature annotations shown in this document.]
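Description:
pRDA_449 is a third-generation, self-inactivating lentiviral CRISPR vector built on the pRDA_085 backbone for expressing the nuclease SpG in mammalian cells. SpG is an engineered variant of Streptococcus pyogenes Cas9, and the automated annotation accordingly labels the roughly 4.1 kb open reading frame simply as Cas9. In bacteria the plasmid is maintained by a high-copy ColE1/pUC-type origin and selected with ampicillin through the β-lactamase gene. An f1 origin, SV40 origin and remnants of lac and phage promoter sequences are also carried in the backbone.

The viral portion has an RSV promoter driving a truncated HIV-1 5' LTR, followed by the Ψ packaging signal with a gag fragment, the Rev response element and the cPPT/CTS, and it ends with a ΔU3 3' LTR and an SV40 polyadenylation signal. This layout allows Tat-independent production of genomic RNA in packaging cells, while deletion of U3 leaves the integrated provirus transcriptionally inactive at its LTRs. Within the provirus, an EF-1α promoter drives the SpG coding sequence fused at its C terminus to a bipartite nucleoplasmin nuclear localization signal. Blasticidin S deaminase and the red fluorescent protein mKate2 follow on the same strand, with a WPRE downstream to enhance transcript expression. No separate promoters are annotated for these markers, so they are probably co-expressed from the same transcript, though the feature table does not identify the linking elements in the short gaps between the coding sequences. No guide RNA cassette is annotated. The construct therefore appears suited to making cells that stably express the nuclease, selectable with blasticidin and trackable by red fluorescence, with guides delivered separately, as in the Cas9 variant benchmarking work it comes from.
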