Features (pLannotate 1.2.2; 29 found; start..end, strand, type, name):
     19..45      +  CDS            Rev (fragment): human immunodeficiency virus 1 (HIV-1) Rev protein; rev; enhances nuclear export of unspliced and incompletely spliced viral mRNAs
    105..222     +  misc_feature   cPPT/CTS: central polypurine tract and central termination sequence of HIV-1
    288..354     +  CDS            small t antigen (fragment): SV40 (simian virus 40) small t antigen
    361..1539    +  promoter       EF-1α promoter: strong constitutive promoter for human elongation factor EF-1α
   1583..5683    +  CDS            Cas9: Cas9 (Csn1) endonuclease from the Streptococcus pyogenes Type II CRISPR/Cas system generates RNA-guided double strand breaks in DNA
   5690..5737    +  CDS            nucleoplasmin NLS: bipartite nuclear localization signal from nucleoplasmin
   5810..6205    +  CDS            BSD: blasticidin S deaminase; Aspergillus terreus BSD; confers resistance to blasticidin
   6269..6964    +  CDS            mKate2: mKate2 is a basic (constitutively fluorescent) red fluorescent protein published in 2009, derived from Entacmaea quadricolor. It is reported to be a rapidly-maturing monomer with moderate acid sensitivity.
   6986..7574    +  misc_feature   WPRE: woodchuck hepatitis virus posttranscriptional regulatory element
   7625..7644    +  misc_feature   cPPT/CTS (fragment): central polypurine tract and central termination sequence of HIV-1
   7646..7879    +  LTR            3' LTR (ΔU3): self-inactivating 3' long terminal repeat (LTR) from HIV-1
   7957..8078    +  polyA_signal   SV40 poly(A) signal: SV40 polyadenylation signal
   8118..8253    +  rep_origin     SV40 ori: SV40 origin of replication
   8274..8292    -  promoter       T7 promoter: promoter for bacteriophage T7 RNA polymerase
   8300..8455    +  CDS            lacZα (fragment): LacZα fragment of β-galactosidase; lacZ fragment
   8460..8888    +  rep_origin     f1 ori (sequence partly withheld): f1 bacteriophage origin of replication; arrow indicates direction of (+) strand synthesis
   8941..9045    +  promoter       AmpR promoter: bla
   9046..9906    +  CDS            AmpR: β-lactamase; bla; confers resistance to ampicillin, carbenicillin, and related antibiotics
  10077..10665   +  rep_origin     ori: high-copy-number ColE1/pMB1/pBR322/pUC origin of replication
  10848..10940   +  CDS            lacI (fragment): lac repressor; lacI; The lac repressor binds to the lac operator to inhibit transcription in E. coli. This inhibition can be relieved by adding lactose or isopropyl-β-D-thiogalactopyranoside (IPTG).
  10953..10974   +  protein_bind   CAP binding site: CAP binding activates transcription in the presence of cAMP. E. coli catabolite activator protein
  10989..11019   +  promoter       lac promoter: promoter for the E. coli lac operon
  11023..11045   +  protein_bind   lac operator (fragment): The lac repressor binds to the lac operator to inhibit transcription in E. coli. This inhibition can be relieved by adding lactose or isopropyl-β-D-thiogalactopyranoside (IPTG). lac repressor encoded by lacI
  11088..11106   +  promoter       T3 promoter: promoter for bacteriophage T3 RNA polymerase
  11134..11360   +  promoter       RSV promoter: Rous sarcoma virus enhancer/promoter
  11361..11541   +  LTR            5' LTR (truncated): truncated 5' long terminal repeat (LTR) from HIV-1
  11588..11713   +  misc_feature   HIV-1 Ψ: packaging signal of human immunodeficiency virus type 1
  11697..12060   +  CDS            HIV-1 gag (fragment): gag protein from human immunodeficiency virus 1; gag
  12206..12439   +  misc_feature   RRE: The Rev response element (RRE) of HIV-1 allows for Rev-dependent mRNA export from the nucleus to the cytoplasm.
>Addgene plasmid #179093 | pRDA_449 | addgene full sequence | sequence record 352530 | Addgene NGS Result
TCACCATTATCGTTTCAGACCCACCTCCCAACCCCGAGGGGACCCTGGTACCCATGCATGCATGAATTCT
AGATCTTGAGACAAATGGCAGTATTCATCCACAATTTTAAAAGAAAAGGGGGGATTGGGGGGTACAGTGC
AGGGGAAAGAATAGTAGACATAATAGCAACAGACATACAAACTAAAGAATTACAAAAACAAATTACAAAA
ATTCAAAATTTTCGGGTTTATTACAGGGACAGCAGAGATCCACTTTGGCGCCGGCTCGAGGGGGCCCGGG
TGCAAAGATGGATAAAGTTTTAAACAGAGAGGAATCTTTGCAGCTAATGGACCTTCTAGGTCTTGAAAGG
AGTGGGAATTGGCTCCGGTGCCCGTCAGTGGGCAGAGCGCACATCGCCCACAGTCCCCGAGAAGTTGGGG
GGAGGGGTCGGCAATTGAACCGGTGCCTAGAGAAGGTGGCGCGGGGTAAACTGGGAAAGTGATGTCGTGT
ACTGGCTCCGCCTTTTTCCCGAGGGTGGGGGAGAACCGTATATAAGTGCAGTAGTCGCCGTGAACGTTCT
TTTTCGCAACGGGTTTGCCGCCAGAACACAGGTAAGTGCCGTGTGTGGTTCCCGCGGGCCTGGCCTCTTT
ACGGGTTATGGCCCTTGCGTGCCTTGAATTACTTCCACCTGGCTGCAGTACGTGATTCTTGATCCCGAGC
TTCGGGTTGGAAGTGGGTGGGAGAGTTCGAGGCCTTGCGCTTAAGGAGCCCCTTCGCCTCGTGCTTGAGT
TGAGGCCTGGCCTGGGCGCTGGGGCCGCCGCGTGCGAATCTGGTGGCACCTTCGCGCCTGTCTCGCTGCT
TTCGATAAGTCTCTAGCCATTTAAAATTTTTGATGACCTGCTGCGACGCTTTTTTTCTGGCAAGATAGTC
TTGTAAATGCGGGCCAAGATCTGCACACTGGTATTTCGGTTTTTGGGGCCGCGGGCGGCGACGGGGCCCG
TGCGTCCCAGCGCACATGTTCGGCGAGGCGGGGCCTGCGAGCGCGGCCACCGAGAATCGGACGGGGGTAG
TCTCAAGCTGGCCGGCCTGCTCTGGTGCCTGGCCTCGCGCCGCCGTGTATCGCCCCGCCCTGGGCGGCAA
GGCTGGCCCGGTCGGCACCAGTTGCGTGAGCGGAAAGATGGCCGCTTCCCGGCCCTGCTGCAGGGAGCTC
AAAATGGAGGACGCGGCGCTCGGGAGAGCGGGCGGGTGAGTCACCCACACAAAGGAAAAGGGCCTTTCCG
TCCTCAGCCGTCGCTTCATGTGACTCCACGGAGTACCGGGCGCCGTCCAGGCACCTCGATTAGTTCTCGA
GCTTTTGGAGTACGTCGTCTTTAGGTTGGGGGGAGGGGTTTTATGCGATGGAGTTTCCCCACACTGAGTG
GGTGGAGACTGAAGTTAGGCCAGCTTGGCACTTGATGTAATTCTCCTTGGAATTTGCCCTTTTTGAGTTT
GGATCTTGGTTCATTCTCAAGCCTCAGACAGTGGTTCAAAGTTTTTTTCTTCCATTTCAGGTGTCGTGAG
GGATCCACCATGGCACCAAAGAAGAAGCGGAAGGTCGCAGCCGACAAGAAGTACAGCATCGGCCTGGACA
TCGGCACCAACTCTGTGGGCTGGGCCGTGATCACCGACGAGTACAAGGTGCCCAGCAAGAAATTCAAGGT
GCTGGGCAACACCGACCGGCACAGCATCAAGAAGAACCTGATCGGAGCCCTGCTGTTCGACAGCGGCGAA
ACAGCCGAGGCCACCCGGCTGAAGAGAACCGCCAGAAGAAGATACACCAGACGGAAGAACCGGATCTGCT
ATCTGCAAGAGATCTTCAGCAACGAGATGGCCAAGGTGGACGACAGCTTCTTCCACAGACTGGAAGAGTC
CTTCCTGGTGGAAGAGGATAAGAAGCACGAGCGGCACCCCATCTTCGGCAACATCGTGGACGAGGTGGCC
TACCACGAGAAGTACCCCACCATCTACCACCTGAGAAAGAAACTGGTGGACAGCACCGACAAGGCCGACC
TGCGGCTGATCTATCTGGCCCTGGCCCACATGATCAAGTTCCGGGGCCACTTCCTGATCGAGGGCGACCT
GAACCCCGACAACAGCGACGTGGACAAGCTGTTCATCCAGCTGGTGCAGACCTACAACCAGCTGTTCGAG
GAAAACCCCATCAACGCCAGCGGCGTAGACGCCAAGGCCATCCTGTCTGCCAGACTGAGCAAGAGCAGAC
GGCTGGAAAATCTGATCGCCCAGCTGCCCGGCGAGAAGAAGAATGGCCTGTTCGGAAACCTGATTGCCCT
GAGCCTGGGCCTGACCCCCAACTTCAAGAGCAACTTCGACCTGGCCGAGGATGCCAAACTGCAGCTGAGC
AAGGACACCTACGACGACGACCTGGACAACCTGCTGGCCCAGATCGGCGACCAGTACGCCGACCTGTTTC
TGGCCGCCAAGAACCTGTCCGACGCCATCCTGCTGAGCGACATCCTGAGAGTGAACACCGAGATCACCAA
GGCCCCCCTGAGCGCCTCTATGATCAAGAGATACGACGAGCACCACCAGGACCTGACCCTGCTGAAAGCT
CTCGTGCGGCAGCAGCTGCCTGAGAAGTACAAAGAGATTTTCTTCGACCAGAGCAAGAACGGCTACGCCG
GCTACATTGACGGCGGAGCCAGCCAGGAAGAGTTCTACAAGTTCATCAAGCCCATCCTGGAAAAGATGGA
CGGCACCGAGGAACTGCTCGTGAAGCTGAACAGAGAGGACCTGCTGCGGAAGCAGCGTACGTTCGACAAC
GGCAGCATCCCCCACCAGATCCACCTGGGAGAGCTGCACGCCATTCTGCGGCGGCAGGAAGATTTTTACC
CATTCCTGAAGGACAACCGGGAAAAGATCGAGAAGATCCTGACCTTCCGCATCCCCTACTACGTGGGCCC
TCTGGCCAGGGGAAACAGCAGATTCGCCTGGATGACCAGAAAGAGCGAGGAAACCATCACCCCCTGGAAC
TTCGAGGAAGTGGTGGACAAGGGCGCTAGCGCCCAGAGCTTCATCGAGCGGATGACCAACTTCGATAAGA
ACCTGCCCAACGAGAAGGTGCTGCCCAAGCACAGCCTGCTGTACGAGTACTTCACCGTGTATAACGAGCT
GACCAAAGTGAAATACGTGACCGAGGGAATGAGAAAGCCCGCCTTCCTGAGCGGCGAGCAGAAAAAGGCC
ATCGTGGACCTGCTGTTCAAGACCAACCGGAAAGTGACCGTGAAGCAGCTGAAAGAGGACTACTTCAAGA
AAATCGAGTGCTTCGACTCCGTGGAAATCTCCGGCGTGGAAGATCGGTTCAACGCCTCCCTGGGCACATA
CCACGATCTGCTGAAAATTATCAAGGACAAGGACTTCCTGGACAATGAGGAAAACGAGGACATTCTGGAA
GATATCGTGCTGACCCTGACACTGTTTGAGGACAGAGAGATGATCGAGGAACGGCTGAAAACCTATGCCC
ACCTGTTCGACGACAAAGTGATGAAGCAGCTGAAGCGGCGGAGATACACCGGCTGGGGCAGGCTGAGCCG
GAAGCTGATCAACGGCATCCGGGACAAGCAGTCCGGCAAGACAATCCTGGATTTCCTGAAGTCCGACGGC
TTCGCCAACAGAAACTTCATGCAGCTGATCCACGACGACAGCCTGACCTTTAAAGAGGACATCCAGAAAG
CCCAGGTGTCCGGCCAGGGCGATAGCCTGCACGAGCACATTGCCAATCTGGCCGGCAGCCCCGCCATTAA
GAAGGGCATCCTGCAGACAGTGAAGGTGGTGGACGAGCTCGTGAAAGTGATGGGCCGGCACAAGCCCGAG
AACATCGTGATCGAAATGGCCAGAGAGAACCAGACCACCCAGAAGGGACAGAAGAACAGCCGCGAGAGAA
TGAAGCGGATCGAAGAGGGCATCAAAGAGCTGGGCAGCCAGATCCTGAAAGAACACCCCGTGGAAAACAC
CCAGCTGCAGAACGAGAAGCTGTACCTGTACTACCTGCAGAATGGGCGGGATATGTACGTGGACCAGGAA
CTGGACATCAACCGGCTGTCCGACTACGATGTGGACCATATCGTGCCTCAGAGCTTTCTGAAGGACGACT
CCATCGACAACAAGGTGCTGACCAGAAGCGACAAGAACCGGGGCAAGAGCGACAACGTGCCCTCCGAAGA
GGTCGTGAAGAAGATGAAGAACTACTGGCGGCAGCTGCTGAACGCCAAGCTGATTACCCAGAGAAAGTTC
GACAATCTGACCAAGGCCGAGAGAGGCGGCCTGAGCGAACTGGATAAGGCCGGCTTCATCAAGAGACAGC
TGGTGGAAACCCGGCAGATCACAAAGCACGTGGCACAGATCCTGGACTCCCGGATGAACACTAAGTACGA
CGAGAATGACAAGCTGATCCGGGAAGTGAAAGTGATCACCCTGAAGTCCAAGCTGGTGTCCGATTTCCGG
AAGGATTTCCAGTTTTACAAAGTGCGCGAGATCAACAACTACCACCACGCCCACGACGCCTACCTGAACG
CCGTCGTGGGAACCGCCCTGATCAAAAAGTACCCTAAGCTGGAAAGCGAGTTCGTGTACGGCGACTACAA
GGTGTACGACGTGCGGAAGATGATCGCCAAGAGCGAGCAGGAAATCGGCAAGGCTACCGCCAAGTACTTC
TTCTACAGCAACATCATGAACTTTTTCAAGACCGAGATTACCCTGGCCAACGGCGAGATCCGGAAGCGGC
CTCTGATCGAGACAAACGGCGAAACCGGGGAGATCGTGTGGGATAAGGGCCGGGATTTTGCCACCGTGCG
GAAAGTGCTGAGCATGCCCCAAGTGAATATCGTGAAAAAGACCGAGGTGCAGACAGGCGGCTTCAGCAAA
GAGTCTATCCTGCCCAAGAGGAACAGCGATAAGCTGATCGCCAGAAAGAAGGACTGGGACCCTAAGAAGT
ACGGCGGCTTCCTGTGGCCCACCGTGGCCTATTCTGTGCTGGTGGTGGCCAAAGTGGAAAAGGGCAAGTC
CAAGAAACTGAAGAGTGTGAAAGAGCTGCTGGGGATCACCATCATGGAAAGAAGCAGCTTCGAGAAGAAT
CCCATCGACTTTCTGGAAGCCAAGGGCTACAAAGAAGTGAAAAAGGACCTGATCATCAAGCTGCCTAAGT
ACTCCCTGTTCGAGCTGGAAAACGGCCGGAAGAGAATGCTGGCCTCTGCCAAGCAGCTGCAGAAGGGAAA
CGAACTGGCCCTGCCCTCCAAATATGTGAACTTCCTGTACCTGGCCAGCCACTATGAGAAGCTGAAGGGC
TCCCCCGAGGATAATGAGCAGAAACAGCTGTTTGTGGAACAGCACAAGCACTACCTGGACGAGATCATCG
AGCAGATCAGCGAGTTCTCCAAGAGAGTGATCCTGGCCGACGCTAATCTGGACAAAGTGCTGTCCGCCTA
CAACAAGCACCGGGATAAGCCCATCAGAGAGCAGGCCGAGAATATCATCCACCTGTTTACCCTGACCAAT
CTGGGAGCCCCTGCCGCCTTCAAGTACTTTGACACCACCATCGACCGGAAGCAGTACAGAAGCACCAAAG
AGGTGCTGGACGCCACCCTGATCCACCAGAGCATCACCGGCCTGTACGAGACACGAATCGATTTGTCTCA
GCTGGGAGGCGACGCCGCAAAAAGGCCGGCGGCCACGAAAAAGGCCGGCCAGGCAAAAAAGAAAAAGGCA
GGCTCAGGCGAGGGCAGAGGAAGTCTGCTAACATGCGGTGACGTCGAGGAGAATCCTGGCCCAAGCGCTA
TGGCCAAGCCTTTGTCTCAAGAAGAATCCACCCTCATTGAAAGAGCAACGGCTACAATCAACAGCATCCC
CATCTCTGAAGACTACAGCGTCGCCAGCGCAGCTCTCTCTAGCGACGGCCGCATCTTCACTGGTGTCAAT
GTATATCATTTTACTGGGGGACCTTGTGCAGAACTCGTGGTGCTGGGCACTGCTGCTGCTGCGGCAGCTG
GCAACCTGACTTGTATCGTCGCGATCGGAAATGAGAACAGGGGCATCTTGAGCCCCTGCGGACGGTGCCG
ACAGGTGCTTCTCGATCTGCATCCTGGGATCAAAGCCATAGTGAAGGACAGTGATGGACAGCCGACGGCA
GTTGGGATTCGTGAATTGCTGCCCTCTGGTTATGTGTGGGAGGGCGCAACAAACTTCTCTCTGCTGAAAC
AAGCCGGAGATGTCGAAGAGAATCCTGGACCGACTAGTATGGTGAGCGAGCTGATTAAGGAGAACATGCA
CATGAAGCTATACATGGAGGGCACCGTGAACAACCACCACTTCAAGTGCACATCCGAGGGCGAAGGCAAG
CCCTACGAGGGCACCCAGACCATGAGAATCAAGGCGGTCGAGGGCGGCCCTCTCCCCTTCGCCTTCGACA
TCCTGGCTACCAGCTTCATGTACGGCAGCAAAACCTTCATCAACCACACCCAGGGCATCCCCGACTTCTT
TAAGCAGTCCTTCCCCGAGGGCTTCACATGGGAGAGAGTCACCACATACGAAGACGGGGGCGTGCTGACC
GCTACCCAGGACACCAGCCTCCAGGACGGCTGCCTCATCTACAACGTCAAGATCAGAGGGGTGAACTTCC
CATCCAACGGCCCTGTGATGCAGAAGAAAACACTCGGCTGGGAGGCCTCCACCGAGACCCTGTACCCCGC
TGACGGCGGCCTGGAAGGCAGAGCCGACATGGCCCTGAAGCTCGTGGGCGGGGGCCACCTGATCTGCAAC
TTGAAGACCACATACAGATCCAAGAAACCCGCTAAGAACCTCAAGATGCCCGGCGTCTACTATGTGGACA
GAAGACTGGAAAGAATCAAGGAGGCCGACAAAGAGACCTACGTCGAGCAGCACGAGGTGGCTGTGGCCAG
ATACTGCGACCTCCCTAGCAAACTGGGGCACAGATGATAGACGCGTTAAGTCGACAATCAACCTCTGGAT
TACAAAATTTGTGAAAGATTGACTGGTATTCTTAACTATGTTGCTCCTTTTACGCTATGTGGATACGCTG
CTTTAATGCCTTTGTATCATGCTATTGCTTCCCGTATGGCTTTCATTTTCTCCTCCTTGTATAAATCCTG
GTTGCTGTCTCTTTATGAGGAGTTGTGGCCCGTTGTCAGGCAACGTGGCGTGGTGTGCACTGTGTTTGCT
GACGCAACCCCCACTGGTTGGGGCATTGCCACCACCTGTCAGCTCCTTTCCGGGACTTTCGCTTTCCCCC
TCCCTATTGCCACGGCGGAACTCATCGCCGCCTGCCTTGCCCGCTGCTGGACAGGGGCTCGGCTGTTGGG
CACTGACAATTCCGTGGTGTTGTCGGGGAAATCATCGTCCTTTCCTTGGCTGCTCGCCTGTGTTGCCACC
TGGATTCTGCGCGGGACGTCCTTCTGCTACGTCCCTTCGGCCCTCAATCCAGCGGACCTTCCTTCCCGCG
GCCTGCTGCCGGCTCTGCGGCCTCTTCCGCGTCTTCGCCTTCGCCCTCAGACGAGTCGGATCTCCCTTTG
GGCCGCCTCCCCGCGTCGACTTTAAGACCAATGACTTACAAGGCAGCTGTAGATCTTAGCCACTTTTTAA
AAGAAAAGGGGGGACTGGAAGGGCTAATTCACTCCCAACGAAGACAAGATCTGCTTTTTGCTTGTACTGG
GTCTCTCTGGTTAGACCAGATCTGAGCCTGGGAGCTCTCTGGCTAACTAGGGAACCCACTGCTTAAGCCT
CAATAAAGCTTGCCTTGAGTGCTTCAAGTAGTGTGTGCCCGTCTGTTGTGTGACTCTGGTAACTAGAGAT
CCCTCAGACCCTTTTAGTCAGTGTGGAAAATCTCTAGCAGTACGTATAGTAGTTCATGTCATCTTATTAT
TCAGTATTTATAACTTGCAAAGAAATGAATATCAGAGAGTGAGAGGAACTTGTTTATTGCAGCTTATAAT
GGTTACAAATAAAGCAATAGCATCACAAATTTCACAAATAAAGCATTTTTTTCACTGCATTCTAGTTGTG
GTTTGTCCAAACTCATCAATGTATCTTATCATGTCTGGCTCTAGCTATCCCGCCCCTAACTCCGCCCATC
CCGCCCCTAACTCCGCCCAGTTCCGCCCATTCTCCGCCCCATGGCTGACTAATTTTTTTTATTTATGCAG
AGGCCGAGGCCGCCTCGGCCTCTGAGCTATTCCAGAAGTAGTGAGGAGGCTTTTTTGGAGGCCTAGGGAC
GTACCCAATTCGCCCTATAGTGAGTCGTATTACGCGCGCTCACTGGCCGTCGTTTTACAACGTCGTGACT
GGGAAAACCCTGGCGTTACCCAACTTAATCGCCTTGCAGCACATCCCCCTTTCGCCAGCTGGCGTAATAG
CGAAGAGGCCCGCACCGATCGCCCTTCCCAACAGTTGCGCAGCCTGAATGGCGAATGGG
[124 nt withheld, positions 8460-8583]
C
[91 nt withheld, positions 8585-8675]
A
[49 nt withheld, positions 8677-8725]
CCTTTGACGTTGGAGTCCACGTTCTTT
[37 nt withheld, positions 8753-8789]
ACCCTATCTCGGTCTATTCTTTTGATTTATAAGGGATTTTGCCGATTTCGGCCTATTGGTTAAAAAATGA
GCTGATTTAACAAAAATTTAACGCGAATTTTAACAAAATATTAACGCTTACAATTTAGGTGGCACTTTTC
GGGGAAATGTGCGCGGAACCCCTATTTGTTTATTTTTCTAAATACATTCAAATATGTATCCGCTCATGAG
ACAATAACCCTGATAAATGCTTCAATAATATTGAAAAAGGAAGAGTATGAGTATTCAACATTTCCGTGTC
GCCCTTATTCCCTTTTTTGCGGCATTTTGCCTTCCTGTTTTTGCTCACCCAGAAACGCTGGTGAAAGTAA
AAGATGCTGAAGATCAGTTGGGTGCACGAGTGGGTTACATCGAACTGGATCTCAACAGCGGTAAGATCCT
TGAGAGTTTTCGCCCCGAAGAACGTTTTCCAATGATGAGCACTTTTAAAGTTCTGCTATGTGGCGCGGTA
TTATCCCGTATTGACGCCGGGCAAGAGCAACTCGGTCGCCGCATACACTATTCTCAGAATGACTTGGTTG
AGTACTCACCAGTCACAGAAAAGCATCTTACGGATGGCATGACAGTAAGAGAATTATGCAGTGCTGCCAT
AACCATGAGTGATAACACTGCGGCCAACTTACTTCTGACAACGATCGGAGGACCGAAGGAGCTAACCGCT
TTTTTGCACAACATGGGGGATCATGTAACTCGCCTTGATCGTTGGGAACCGGAGCTGAATGAAGCCATAC
CAAACGACGAGCGTGACACCACGATGCCTGTAGCAATGGCAACAACGTTGCGCAAACTATTAACTGGCGA
ACTACTTACTCTAGCTTCCCGGCAACAATTAATAGACTGGATGGAGGCGGATAAAGTTGCAGGACCACTT
CTGCGCTCGGCCCTTCCGGCTGGCTGGTTTATTGCTGATAAATCTGGAGCCGGTGAGCGTGGGTCTCGCG
GTATCATTGCAGCACTGGGGCCAGATGGTAAGCCCTCCCGTATCGTAGTTATCTACACGACGGGGAGTCA
GGCAACTATGGATGAACGAAATAGACAGATCGCTGAGATAGGTGCCTCACTGATTAAGCATTGGTAACTG
TCAGACCAAGTTTACTCATATATACTTTAGATTGATTTAAAACTTCATTTTTAATTTAAAAGGATCTAGG
TGAAGATCCTTTTTGATAATCTCATGACCAAAATCCCTTAACGTGAGTTTTCGTTCCACTGAGCGTCAGA
CCCCGTAGAAAAGATCAAAGGATCTTCTTGAGATCCTTTTTTTCTGCGCGTAATCTGCTGCTTGCAAACA
AAAAAACCACCGCTACCAGCGGTGGTTTGTTTGCCGGATCAAGAGCTACCAACTCTTTTTCCGAAGGTAA
CTGGCTTCAGCAGAGCGCAGATACCAAATACTGTTCTTCTAGTGTAGCCGTAGTTAGGCCACCACTTCAA
GAACTCTGTAGCACCGCCTACATACCTCGCTCTGCTAATCCTGTTACCAGTGGCTGCTGCCAGTGGCGAT
AAGTCGTGTCTTACCGGGTTGGACTCAAGACGATAGTTACCGGATAAGGCGCAGCGGTCGGGCTGAACGG
GGGGTTCGTGCACACAGCCCAGCTTGGAGCGAACGACCTACACCGAACTGAGATACCTACAGCGTGAGCT
ATGAGAAAGCGCCACGCTTCCCGAAGGGAGAAAGGCGGACAGGTATCCGGTAAGCGGCAGGGTCGGAACA
GGAGAGCGCACGAGGGAGCTTCCAGGGGGAAACGCCTGGTATCTTTATAGTCCTGTCGGGTTTCGCCACC
TCTGACTTGAGCGTCGATTTTTGTGATGCTCGTCAGGGGGGCGGAGCCTATGGAAAAACGCCAGCAACGC
GGCCTTTTTACGGTTCCTGGCCTTTTGCTGGCCTTTTGCTCACATGTTCTTTCCTGCGTTATCCCCTGAT
TCTGTGGATAACCGTATTACCGCCTTTGAGTGAGCTGATACCGCTCGCCGCAGCCGAACGACCGAGCGCA
GCGAGTCAGTGAGCGAGGAAGCGGAAGAGCGCCCAATACGCAAACCGCCTCTCCCCGCGCGTTGGCCGAT
TCATTAATGCAGCTGGCACGACAGGTTTCCCGACTGGAAAGCGGGCAGTGAGCGCAACGCAATTAATGTG
AGTTAGCTCACTCATTAGGCACCCCAGGCTTTACACTTTATGCTTCCGGCTCGTATGTTGTGTGGAATTG
TGAGCGGATAACAATTTCACACAGGAAACAGCTATGACCATGATTACGCCAAGCGCGCAATTAACCCTCA
CTAAAGGGAACAAAAGCTGGAGCTGCAAGCTTAATGTAGTCTTATGCAATACTCTTGTAGTCTTGCAACA
TGGTAACGATGAGTTAGCAACATGCCTTACAAGGAGAGAAAAAGCACCGTGCATGCCGATTGGTGGAAGT
AAGGTGGTACGATCGTGCCTTATTAGGAAGGCAACAGACGGGTCTGACATGGATTGGACGAACCACTGAA
TTGCCGCATTGCAGAGATATTGTATTTAAGTGCCTAGCTCGATACATAAACGGGTCTCTCTGGTTAGACC
AGATCTGAGCCTGGGAGCTCTCTGGCTAACTAGGGAACCCACTGCTTAAGCCTCAATAAAGCTTGCCTTG
AGTGCTTCAAGTAGTGTGTGCCCGTCTGTTGTGTGACTCTGGTAACTAGAGATCCCTCAGACCCTTTTAG
TCAGTGTGGAAAATCTCTAGCAGTGGCGCCCGAACAGGGACTTGAAAGCGAAAGGGAAACCAGAGGAGCT
CTCTCGACGCAGGACTCGGCTTGCTGAAGCGCGCACGGCAAGAGGCGAGGGGCGGCGACTGGTGAGTACG
CCAAAAATTTTGACTAGCGGAGGCTAGAAGGAGAGAGATGGGTGCGAGAGCGTCAGTATTAAGCGGGGGA
GAATTAGATCGCGATGGGAAAAAATTCGGTTAAGGCCAGGGGGAAAGAAAAAATATAAATTAAAACATAT
AGTATGGGCAAGCAGGGAGCTAGAACGATTCGCAGTTAATCCTGGCCTGTTAGAAACATCAGAAGGCTGT
AGACAAATACTGGGACAGCTACAACCATCCCTTCAGACAGGATCAGAAGAACTTAGATCATTATATAATA
CAGTAGCAACCCTCTATTGTGTGCATCAAAGGATAGAGATAAAAGACACCAAGGAAGCTTTAGACAAGAT
AGAGGAAGAGCAAAACAAAAGTAAGACCACCGCACAGCAAGCGGCCGCTGATCTTCAGACCTGGAGGAGG
AGATATGAGGGACAATTGGAGAAGTGAATTATATAAATATAAAGTAGTAAAAATTGAACCATTAGGAGTA
GCACCCACCAAGGCAAAGAGAAGAGTGGTGCAGAGAGAAAAAAGAGCAGTGGGAATAGGAGCTTTGTTCC
TTGGGTTCTTGGGAGCAGCAGGAAGCACTATGGGCGCAGCGTCAATGACGCTGACGGTACAGGCCAGACA
ATTATTGTCTGGTATAGTGCAGCAGCAGAACAATTTGCTGAGGGCTATTGAGGCGCAACAGCATCTGTTG
CAACTCACAGTCTGGGGCATCAAGCAGCTCCAGGCAAGAATCCTGGCTGTGGAAAGATACCTAAAGGATC
AACAGCTCCTGGGGATTTGGGGTTGCTCTGGAAAACTCATTTGCACCACTGCTGTGCCTTGGAATGCTAG
TTGGAGTAATAAATCTCTGGAACAGATTTGGAATCACACGACCTGGATGGAGTGGGACAGAGAAATTAAC
AATTACACAAGCTTAATACACTCCTTAATTGAAGAATCGCAAAACCAGCAAGAAAAGAATGAACAAGAAT
TATTGGAATTAGATAAATGGGCAAGTTTGTGGAATTGGTTTAACATAACAAATTGGCTGTGGTATATAAA
ATTATTCATAATGATAGTAGGAGGCTTGGTAGGTTTAAGAATAGTTTTTGCTGTACTTTCTATAGTGAAT
AGAGTTAGGCAGGGATAT
